>Addgene plasmid #248701 | pJMP2656 | addgene full sequence | sequence record 496182 | Addgene NGS Result
CCTTATTACAGATCTTCCTCAGAGATGAGCTTCTGTTCCAGATCTTCTTCTGAAATCAACTTTTGTTCCA
GATCTTCTTCAGAGATGAGTTTCTGCTCCGCGGCCGCGTCACCTCCTAGCTGACTCAAATCAATGCGTGT
TTCATAAAGACCAGTGATGGATTGATGGATAAGAGTGGCATCTAAAACTTCTTTTGTAGACGTATATCGT
TTACGATCAATTGTTGTATCAAAATATTTAAAAGCAGCGGGAGCTCCAAGATTCGTCAACGTAAATAAAT
GAATAATATTTTCTGCTTGTTCACGTATTGGTTTGTCTCTATGTTTGTTATATGCACTAAGAACTTTATC
TAAATTGGCATCTGCTAAAATAACACGCTTAGAAAATTCACTGATTTGCTCAATAATCTCATCTAAATAA
TGCTTATGCTGCTCCACAAACAATTGTTTTTGTTCGTTATCTTCTGGACTACCCTTCAACTTTTCATAAT
GACTAGCTAAATATAAAAAATTCACATATTTGCTTGGCAGAGCCAGCTCATTTCCTTTTTGTAATTCTCC
GGCACTAGCCAGCATCCGTTTACGACCGTTTTCTAACTCAAAAAGACTATATTTAGGTAGTTTAATGATT
AAGTCTTTTTTAACTTCCTTATATCCTTTAGCTTCTAAAAAGTCAATCGGATTTTTTTCAAAGGAACTTC
TTTCCATAATTGTGATCCCTAGTAACTCTTTAACGGATTTTAACTTCTTCGATTTCCCTTTTTCCACCTT
AGCAACCACTAGGACTGAATAAGCTACCGTTGGACTATCAAAACCACCATATTTTTTTGGATCCCAGTCT
TTTTTACGAGCAATAAGCTTGTCCGAATTTCTTTTTGGTAAAATTGACTCCTTGGAGAATCCGCCTGTCT
GTACTTCTGTTTTCTTGACAATATTGACTTGGGGCATGGACAATACTTTGCGCACTGTGGCAAAATCTCG
CCCTTTATCCCAGACAATTTCTCCAGTTTCCCCATTAGTTTCGATTAGAGGGCGTTTGCGAATCTCTCCA
TTTGCAAGTGTAATTTCTGTTTTGAAGAAGTTCATGATATTAGAGTAAAAGAAATATTTTGCGGTTGCTT
TGCCTATTTCTTGCTCAGACTTAGCAATCATTTTACGAACATCATAAACTTTATAATCACCATAGACAAA
CTCCGATTCAAGTTTTGGATATTTCTTAATCAAAGCAGTTCCAACGACGGCATTTAGATACGCATCATGG
GCATGATGGTAATTGTTAATCTCACGTACTTTATAGAATTGGAAATCTTTTCGGAAGTCAGAAACTAATT
TAGATTTTAAGGTAATCACTTTAACCTCTCGAATAAGTTTATCATTTTCATCGTATTTAGTATTCATGCG
ACTATCCAAAATTTGTGCCACATGCTTAGTGATTTGGCGAGTTTCAACCAATTGGCGTTTGATAAAACCA
GCTTTATCAAGTTCACTCAAACCTCCACGTTCAGCTTTCGTTAAATTATCAAACTTACGTTGAGTGATTA
ACTTGGCGTTTAGAAGTTGTCTCCAATAGTTTTTCATCTTTTTGACTACTTCTTCACTTGGAACGTTATC
CGATTTACCACGATTTTTATCAGAACGCGTTAAGACCTTATTGTCTATTGAATCGTCTTTAAGGAAACTT
TGTGGAACAATGGCATCGACATCATAATCACTTAAACGATTAATATCTAATTCTTGGTCCACATACATGT
CTCTTCCATTTTGGAGATAATAGAGATAGAGCTTTTCATTTTGCAATTGAGTATTTTCAACAGGATGCTC
TTTAAGAATCTGACTTCCTAATTCTTTGATACCTTCTTCGATTCGTTTCATACGCTCTCGCGAATTTTTC
TGGCCCTTTTGAGTTGTCTGATTTTCACGTGCCATTTCAATAACGATATTTTCTGGCTTATGCCGCCCCA
TTACTTTGACCAATTCATCAACAACTTTTACAGTCTGTAAAATACCTTTTTTAATAGCAGGGCTACCAGC
TAAATTTGCAATATGTTCATGTAAACTATCGCCTTGTCCAGACACTTGTGCTTTTTGAATGTCTTCTTTA
AATGTCAAACTATCATCATGGATCAGCTGCATAAAATTGCGATTGGCAAAACCATCTGATTTCAAAAAAT
CTAATATTGTTTTGCCAGATTGCTTATCCCTAATACCATTAATCAATTTTCGAGACAAACGTCCCCAACC
AGTATAACGGCGACGTTTAAGCTGTTTCATCACCTTATCATCAAAGAGGTGAGCATATGTTTTAAGTCTT
TCCTCAATCATCTCCCTATCTTCAAATAAGGTCAATGTTAAAACAATATCCTCTAAGATATCTTCATTTT
CTTCATTATCCAAAAAATCTTTATCTTTAATAATTTTTAGCAAATCATGGTAGGTACCTAATGAAGCATT
AAATCTATCTTCAACTCCTGAAATTTCAACACTATCAAAACATTCTATTTTTTTGAAATAATCTTCTTTT
AATTGCTTAACGGTTACTTTTCGATTTGTTTTGAAGAGTAAATCAACAATGGCTTTCTTCTGTTCACCTG
AAAGAAATGCTGGTTTTCGCATTCCTTCAGTAACATATTTGACCTTTGTCAATTCGTTATAAACCGTAAA
ATACTCATAAAGCAAACTATGTTTTGGTAGTACTTTTTCATTTGGAAGATTTTTATCAAAGTTTGTCATG
CGTTCAATAAATGATTGAGCTGAAGCACCTTTATCGACAACTTCTTCAAAATTCCATGGGGTAATTGTTT
CTTCAGACTTCCGAGTCATCCATGCAAAACGACTATTGCCACGCGCCAATGGACCAACATAATAAGGGAT
TCGAAAAGTCAAGATTTTTTCAATCTTCTCACGATTGTCTTTTAAAAATGGATAAAAGTCTTCTTGTCTT
CTCAAAATAGCATGCAGCTCACCCAAGTGAATTTGATGGGGAATAGAGCCGTTGTCAAAGGTCCGTTGCT
TGCGCAGCAAATCTTCACGATTTAGTTTCACCAATAATTCCTCAGTACCATCCATTTTTTCTAAAATTGG
TTTGATAAATTTATAAAATTCTTCTTGGCTAGCTCCCCCATCAATATAACCTGCATATCCGTTTTTTGAT
TGATCAAAAAAGATTTCTTTATACTTTTCTGGAAGTTGTTGTCGAACTAAAGCTTTTAAAAGAGTCAAGT
CTTGATGATGTTCATCGTAGCGTTTAATCATTGAAGCTGATAGGGGAGCCTTAGTTATTTCAGTATTTAC
TCTTAGGATATCTGAAAGTAAAATAGCATCTGATAAATTCTTAGCTGCCAAAAACAAATCAGCATATTGA
TCTCCAATTTGCGCCAATAAATTATCTAAATCATCATCGTAAGTATCTTTTGAAAGCTGTAATTTAGCAT
CTTCTGCCAAATCAAAATTTGATTTAAAATTAGGGGTCAAACCCAATGACAAAGCAATGAGATTCCCAAA
TAAGCCATTTTTCTTCTCACCGGGGAGCTGAGCAATGAGATTTTCTAATCGTCTTGATTTACTCAATCGT
GCAGAAAGAATCGCTTTAGCATCTACTCCACTTGCGTTAATAGGGTTTTCTTCAAATAATTGATTGTAGG
TTTGTACCAACTGGATAAATAGTTTGTCCACATCACTATTATCAGGATTTAAATCTCCCTCAATCAAAAA
ATGACCACGAAACTTAATCATATGCGCTAAGGCCAAATAGATTAAGCGCAAATCCGCTTTATCAGTAGAA
TCTACCAATTTTTTTCGCAGATGATAGATAGTTGGATATTTCTCATGATAAGCAACTTCATCTACTATAT
TTCCAAAAATAGGATGACGTTCATGCTTCTTGTCTTCTTCCACCAAAAAAGACTCTTCAAGTCGATGAAA
GAAACTATCATCTACTTTCGCCATCTCATTTGAAAAAATCTCCTGTAGATAACAAATACGATTCTTCCGA
CGTGTATACCTTCTACGAGCTGTCCGTTTGAGACGAGTCGCTTCCGCTGTCTCTCCACTGTCAAATAAAA
GAGCCCCTATAAGATTTTTTTTGATACTGTGGCGGTCTGTATTTCCCAGAACCTTGAACTTTTTAGACGG
AACCTTATATTCATCAGTGATCACCGCCCATCCGACGCTATTTGTGCCGATAGCTAAGCCTATTGAGTAT
TTCTTATCCATACTAGTCCTCCTTCTCGCTCAATTGTTATCCGCTCACAATTGAATCTAAGTATCATTGT
TATCCGCTCACAAGTCAACACTCTTTTTGATAAATTTTACTAGTCTGCAGACGTAAAAAAAGCGGCGTGG
TTAGCCGCTTTTTTAATTGCCGGAGCGCAATAAAAAAGCCCCCGGAAGGTGATCTTCCGGGGGCTTTCTC
ATGCGTTGCTTGTATTGAAAATGGGGGCCATGCCTACCTATCTGCCTCCCGGGAAGCGGCATGCATTTAC
GTTGACACCATCGAATGGTGCAAAACCTTTCGCGGTATGGCATGATAGCGCCCGGAAGAGAGTCAATTCA
GGGTGGTGAATGTGAAACCAGTAACGTTATACGATGTCGCAGAGTATGCCGGTGTCTCTTATCAGACCGT
TTCCCGCGTGGTGAACCAGGCCAGCCACGTTTCTGCGAAAACGCGGGAAAAAGTGGAAGCGGCGATGGCG
GAGCTGAATTACATTCCCAACCGCGTGGCACAACAACTGGCGGGCAAACAGTCGTTGCTGATTGGCGTTG
CCACCTCCAGTCTGGCCCTGCACGCGCCGTCGCAAATTGTCGCGGCGATTAAATCTCGCGCCGATCAACT
GGGTGCCAGCGTGGTGGTGTCGATGGTAGAACGAAGCGGCGTCGAAGCCTGTAAAGCGGCGGTGCACAAT
CTTCTCGCGCAACGCGTCAGTGGGCTGATCATTAACTATCCGCTGGATGACCAGGATGCCATTGCTGTGG
AAGCTGCCTGCACTAATGTTCCGGCGTTATTTCTTGATGTCTCTGACCAGACACCCATCAACAGTATTAT
TTTCTCCCATGAAGACGGTACGCGACTGGGCGTGGAGCATCTGGTCGCATTGGGTCACCAGCAAATCGCG
CTGTTAGCGGGCCCATTAAGTTCTGTCTCGGCGCGTCTGCGTCTGGCTGGCTGGCATAAATATCTCACTC
GCAATCAAATTCAGCCGATAGCGGAACGGGAAGGCGACTGGAGTGCCATGTCCGGTTTTCAACAAACCAT
GCAAATGCTGAATGAGGGCATCGTTCCCACTGCGATGCTGGTTGCCAACGATCAGATGGCGCTGGGCGCA
ATGCGCGCCATTACCGAGTCCGGGCTGCGCGTTGGTGCGGATATCTCGGTAGTGGGATACGACGATACCG
AAGACAGCTCATGTTATATCCCGCCGTTAACCACCATCAAACAGGATTTTCGCCTGCTGGGGCAAACCAG
CGTGGACCGCTTGCTGCAACTCTCTCAGGGCCAGGCGGTGAAGGGCAATCAGCTGTTGCCCGTCTCACTG
GTGAAAAGAAAAACCACCCTGGCGCCCAATACGCAAACCGCCTCTCCCCGCGCGTTGGCCGATTCATTAA
TGCAGCTGGCACGACAGGTTTCCCGACTGGAAAGCGGGCAGTGAGCGCAACGCAATTAATGTAAGTTAGC
TCACTCATTAGGCACCCCACCCGGGTCCTTGAGCCCCATTATCACCTCCAAAGCCTTCTCGTCTGGTCAG
TTTCACCTGTTTTACGTAAAAACCCGCTTCGGCGGGTTTTTACTTTTGGGGAAACACAGAAAAAAGCCCG
CACCTGACAGTGCGGGCTTTTTTTTTCGACCAAAGGTGCGACTACTCTTGCCTACTACCTATCGACTGAG
CTGAAAGAATTCGGAAAATTTTTTTTCAAAAGTACTTGAAATTGTGAGCGCTCACAATTATAATTCTAGT
AGAGACCAACTTTGGTCTCCACCATAGCGGTCGGTCTCTGTTTAAGAGCTATGCTGGAAACAGCATAGCA
AGTTTAAATAAGGCTAGTCCGTTATCAACTTGAAAAAGTGGCACCGAGTCGGTGCTTTTTTTTTGAATTC
ATGTGGCTGACCGTTCTGTTGTCTCTCGCTCTTCCGAGTAGACGAACAATAAGGCCTCCCTAACGGGGGG
CCTTTTTTATTGATAACAAAAGTCAGTGCTTCCGCTATTTCCAAAATACCGGGCTAATACGGTTTAAACG
ACCTCCTGGATTTGCTCAGACAGCCTTTTCGTCATTCGTTTCAGCCAAAAAACTTAAGACCGCCGGTCTT
GTCCACTACCTTGCAGTAATGCGGTGGACAGGATCGGCGGTTTTCTTTTCTCTTCTCAAGAAGTTCCTAT
ACTTTCTAGAGAATAGGAACTTCGGAATAGGAACTTCCTCCTGAACGGCCATAAGAACGAAGGCTGTCTG
TTGAACTCTCGAGCCGTGGAAACGGATGAAGGCACGAACCCAGTTGACATAAGCCTGTTCGGTTCGTAAA
CTGTAATGCAAGTAGCGTATGCGCTCATCACTACCGGGCGTATTTTTTGAGTTATCGAGATTTTCAGGAG
CTAAGGAAGCTAAAATGGAGAAAAAAATCACTGGATATACCACCGTTGATATATCCCAATGGCATCGTAA
AGAACATTTTGAGGCATTTCAGTCAGTTGCTCAATGTACCTATAACCAGACCGTTCAGCTGGATATTACG
GCCTTTTTAAAGACCGTAAAGAAAAATAAGCACAAGTTTTATCCGGCCTTTATTCACATTCTTGCCCGCC
TGATGAATGCTCATCCGGAGTTCCGTATGGCAATGAAAGACGGTGAGCTGGTGATATGGGATAGTGTTCA
CCCTTGTTACACCGTTTTCCATGAGCAAACTGAAACGTTTTCATCGCTCTGGAGTGAATACCACGACGAT
TTCCGGCAGTTTCTACACATATATTCGCAAGATGTGGCGTGTTACGGTGAAAACCTGGCCTATTTCCCTA
AAGGGTTTATTGAGAATATGTTTTTCGTCTCAGCCAATCCCTGGGTGAGTTTCACCAGTTTTGATTTAAA
CGTGGCCAATATGGACAACTTCTTCGCCCCCGTTTTCACCATGGGCAAATATTATACGCAAGGCGACAAG
GTGCTGATGCCGCTGGCGATTCAGGTTCATCATGCCGTTTGTGATGGCTTCCATGTCGGCAGAATGCTTA
ATGAATTACAACAGTACTGCGATGAGTGGCAGGGCGGGGCGTAATCGACTGGAACTCGAGCATCAGCTTC
AAAAGCGCTCTGAAGTTCCTATACTTTCTAGAGAATAGGAACTTCGGAATAGGTACTTCAAGATCCCCAA
TTCGAGCTCATCGTCCGGGCCGCAAGCTCCTAGCGGCGGATTTGTCCTACTCAGGAGAGCGTTCACCGAC
AAACAACAGATAAAACGAAAGGCCCAGTCTTTCGACTGAGCCTTTCGTTTTATTTGATGCCTCAAGCTAG
AGAGTCATTACCCCAGGCGTTTAAGGGCACCAATAACTGCCTTAAAAAAATTACGCCCCGCCCTGCCACT
CATCGCAGTCTAGCTTGGATTCTCACCAATAAAAAACGCCCGGCGGCAACCGAGCGTTCTGAACAAATCC
AGATGGAGTTCTGAGGTCATTACTGGATCTATCAACAGGAGTCCAAGCTCAGCTAATTAAGCTAGCTTAT
CGATACCGTCGACCTCGAACCCCACGCCCCTCTTTAATACGACGGGCAATTTGCACTTCAGAAAATGAAG
AGTTTGCTTTAGCCATAACAAAAGTCCAGTATGCTTTTTCACAGCATAACTGGACTGATTTCAGTTTACA
ACTATTCTGTCTAGTTTAAGACTTTATTGTCATAGTTTAGATCTATTTTGTTCAGTTTAAGACTTTATTG
TCCGCCCACACCTGCTTACGCAGGGCATCCATTTATTACTCAACCGTAACCGATTTTGCCAGGTTACGCG
GCTGGTCCTCTAGCTGGCGTAATAGCGAAGAGGCCCGCACCGATCGCCCTTCCCAACAGTTGCGCAGCCT
GAATGGCGAATGGCGCCTGATGCGGTATTTTCTCCTTACGCATCTGTGCGGTATTTCACACCGCATATGG
TGCACTCTCAGTACAATCTGCTCTGATGCCGCATAGTTAAGCCAGCCCCGACACCCGCCAACACCCGCTG
ACGCGCCCTGACGGGCTTGTCTGCTCCCGGCATCCGCTTACAGACAAGCTGTGACCGTCTCCGGGAGCTG
CATGTGTCAGAGGTTTTCACCGTCGTCACCGAAACGCGCGAGACGAAAGGGCCTCGTGATACGCCTATTT
TTATAGGTTAATGTCATGATAATAATGGTTTCTTAGACGTCAGGTGGCACTTTTCGGGGAAATGTGCGCG
GAACCCCTATTTGTTTATTTTTCTAAATACATTCAAATATGTATCCGCTCATGAGACAATAACCCTGATA
AATGCTTCAATAATATTGAAAAAGGAAGAGTATGAGTATTCAACATTTCCGTGTCGCCCTTATTCCCTTT
TTTGCGGCATTTTGCCTTCCTGTTTTTGCTCACCCAGAAACGCTGGTGAAAGTAAAAGATGCTGAAGATC
AGTTGGGTGCACGAGTGGGTTACATCGAACTGGATCTCAACAGCGGTAAGATCCTTGAGAGTTTTCGCCC
CGAAGAACGTTTTCCAATGATGAGCACTTTTAAAGTTCTGCTATGTGGCGCGGTATTATCCCGTATTGAC
GCCGGGCAAGAGCAACTCGGTCGCCGCATACACTATTCTCAGAATGACTTGGTTGAGTACTCACCAGTCA
CAGAAAAGCATCTTACGGATGGCATGACAGTAAGAGAATTATGCAGTGCTGCCATAACCATGAGTGATAA
CACTGCGGCCAACTTACTTCTGACAACGATCGGAGGACCGAAGGAGCTAACCGCTTTTTTGCACAACATG
GGGGATCATGTAACTCGCCTTGATCGTTGGGAACCGGAGCTGAATGAAGCCATACCAAACGACGAGCGTG
ACACCACGATGCCTGTAGCAATGGCAACAACGTTGCGCAAACTATTAACTGGCGAACTACTTACTCTAGC
TTCCCGGCAACAATTAATAGACTGGATGGAGGCGGATAAAGTTGCAGGACCACTTCTGCGCTCGGCCCTT
CCGGCTGGCTGGTTTATTGCTGATAAATCTGGAGCCGGTGAGCGTGGGTCCCGCGGTATCATTGCAGCAC
TGGGGCCAGATGGTAAGCCCTCCCGTATCGTAGTTATCTACACGACGGGGAGTCAGGCAACTATGGATGA
ACGAAATAGACAGATCGCTGAGATAGGTGCCTCACTGATTAAGCATTGGTAACTGTCAGACCAAGTTTAC
TCATATATACTTTAGATTGATTTAAAACTTCATTTTTAATTTAAAAGGATCTAGGTGAAGATCCTTTTTG
ATAATCTCATGACCAAAATCCCTTAACGTGAGTTTTCGTTCCACTGAGCGTCAGACCCCGTAGAAAAGAT
CAAAGGCAGTTATTGGTGCCTCACTGATTAAGCATTGGTAACTGTCAGACCAAGTTTACTCATATATACT
TTAGATTGATTTAAAACTTCATTTTTAATTTTTGCGGCCGCAAGATCCGGCCACGATGCGTCCGGCGTAG
AGGATCTGAAGATCAGCAGTTCAACCTGTTGATAGTACGTACTAAGCTCTCATGTTTCACGTACTAAGCT
CTCATGTTTAACGTACTAAGCTCTCATGTTTAACGAACTAAACCCTCATGGCTAACGTACTAAGCTCTCA
TGGCTAACGTACTAAGCTCTCATGTTTCACGTACTAAGCTCTCATGTTTGAACAATAAAATTAATATAAA
TCAGCAACTTAAATAGCCTCTAAGGTTTTAAGTTTTATAAGAAAAAAAAGAATATATAAGGCTTTTAAAG
CTTTTAAGGTTTAACGGTTGTGGACAACAAGCCAGGGATGTAACGCACTGAGAAGCCCTTAGAGCCTCTC
AAAGCAATTTTGAGTGACACAGGAACACTTAACGGCTGACATGGGAATTAGCCATGGCATCACAGTATCG
TGATGACAGAGGCAGGGAGTGCGGCCTTTTTACGGTTCCTGGCCTTTTGCTGGCCTTTTGCTCACATGTT
CTTTCCTGCGTTATCAGGGGATTCCTTAAGGTATACTTTCCGCTGCATAACCCTGCTTCGGGGTCATTAT
AGCGATTTTTTCGGTATATCCATCCTTTTTCGCACGATATACAGGATTTTGCCAAAGGGTTCGTGTAGAC
TTTCCTTGGTGTATCCAACGGCGTCAGCCGGGCAGGATAGGTGAAGTAGGCCCACCCGCGAGCGGGTGTT
CCTTCTTCACTGTCCCTTATTCGCACCTGGCGGTGCTCAACGGGAATCCTGCTCTGCGAGGCTGGCCGAT
AAGCTCTGATACCGCTCGCCGCAGCCGAACGACCGAGCGCAGCGGGTCAGTGAGCGAGGAAGCGGAAGAG
CCCAAACATAACAGGAAGAAAAATGCCCCGCTGTGGGCGGACAAAATAGTTGGGAACTGGGAGGGGTGGA
AATGGAGTTTTTAAGGATTATTTAGGGAAGAGTGACAAAATAGATGGGAACTGGGTGTAGCGTCGTAAGC
TAATACGAAAATTAAAAATGACAAAATAGTTTGGAACTAGATTTCACTTATCTGGTTCTTGAGGCGGTTA
AAAGAGCCGTACTCTTCTCCGATGTCGACTAGGCCATGATGCTCATTCTGTGGGACCAAAACGAAAAAAC
ACCCTTTCGGGTGTCTTTTCTGGAATTTGGTACCGAGGCTGCAAGTCCCATTAAGGAGGCGCG
Features (pLannotate 1.2.2; 30 found; start..end, strand, type, name):
      9..98      -  CDS            3xMyc: 3 tandem Myc epitope tags
    108..4211    -  CDS            dCas9: catalytically dead mutant of the Cas9 endonuclease from the Streptococcus pyogenes Type II CRISPR/Cas system RNA-guided DNA-binding protein that lacks endonuclease activity due to the D10A mutation in the RuvC catalytic domain and the H840A mutation in the HNH catalytic domain
   4232..4252    -  protein_bind   lac operator (fragment): The lac repressor binds to the lac operator to inhibit transcription in E. coli. This inhibition can be relieved by adding lactose or isopropyl-β-D-thiogalactopyranoside (IPTG). lac repressor encoded by lacI
   4266..4283    -  protein_bind   lac operator (fragment): The lac repressor binds to the lac operator to inhibit transcription in E. coli. This inhibition can be relieved by adding lactose or isopropyl-β-D-thiogalactopyranoside (IPTG). lac repressor encoded by lacI
   4484..4561    +  promoter       lacIq promoter: lacI (mutant); In the lacIq allele, a single base change in the promoter boosts expression of the lacI gene about 10-fold.
   4562..5644    +  CDS            lacI: lac repressor; lacI; The lac repressor binds to the lac operator to inhibit transcription in E. coli. This inhibition can be relieved by adding lactose or isopropyl-β-D-thiogalactopyranoside (IPTG).
   5657..5678    +  protein_bind   CAP binding site: CAP binding activates transcription in the presence of cAMP. E. coli catabolite activator protein
   5749..5835    +  ncRNA          Thr leader (fragment): Accession: RF00506 - Threonine operon leader
   5920..5939    +  protein_bind   lac operator (symmetric): The lac repressor binds to the lac operator to inhibit transcription in E. coli. This inhibition can be relieved by adding lactose or isopropyl-β-D-thiogalactopyranoside (IPTG). The symmetric lac operator was optimized for tight binding of lac repressor. lac repressor encoded by lacI
   6008..6075    +  misc_RNA       tracrRNA (fragment): trans-activating CRISPR RNA for the Streptococcus pyogenes CRISPR/Cas9 system
   6360..6407    -  protein_bind   FRT: FLP-mediated recombination occurs in the 8-bp core sequence TCTAGAAA (Turan and Bode, 2011). FLP recombinase from the Saccharomyces cerevisiae 2μ plasmid
   6484..6512    +  promoter       Pc promoter: intI1 (promoter lies within the coding sequence); class 1 integron promoter
   6537..6594    +  promoter       cat promoter (fragment): promoter of the E. coli cat gene encoding chloramphenicol acetyltransferase
   6595..7251    +  CDS            cat: CAT_ECOLX - Experimental evidence at protein level: Swiss-Prot protein existence level 1. This enzyme is an effector of chloramphenicol resistance in bacteria. From Escherichia coli. This protein is used as a marker in many commonly used cloning vectors, such as pACYC184.
   7292..7325    -  protein_bind   FRT (minimal): supports FLP-mediated excision but not integration (Turan and Bode, 2011) FLP recombinase from the Saccharomyces cerevisiae 2μ plasmid
   7390..7476    -  terminator     rrnB T1 terminator: Escherichia coli rrnB; transcription terminator T1 from the E. coli rrnB gene
   7540..7569    -  CDS            CmR (fragment): chloramphenicol acetyltransferase confers resistance to chloramphenicol
   7579..7673    -  terminator     lambda t0 terminator: transcription terminator from phage lambda
   7694..7718    +  misc_feature   MCS (fragment): pBluescript multiple cloning site
   7722..7920    +  mobile_element Tn7R (fragment): mini-Tn7 element (right end of the Tn7 transposon) Tn7
   7992..8060    +  CDS            lacZα (fragment): LacZα fragment of β-galactosidase; lacZ fragment
   8066..8165    -  misc_feature   bom (fragment): basis of mobility region from pBR322
   8267..8302    -  CDS            rop (fragment): Rop protein, which maintains plasmids at low copy number; rop
   8397..8501    +  promoter       AmpR promoter: bla
   8502..9362    +  CDS            AmpR: β-lactamase; bla; confers resistance to ampicillin, carbenicillin, and related antibiotics
   9535..9560    +  CDS            bla(M) (fragment): β-lactamase lacking the signal sequence; bla(M); allows cytosolic expression of β-lactamase
   9663..10051   +  rep_origin     R6K γ ori: γ replication origin from E. coli plasmid R6K; requires the R6K initiator protein pi for replication
  10062..10101   +  CDS            λ integrase (fragment): integrase from phage λ; int
  10320..10428   +  oriT           oriT: incP origin of transfer
  10532..10697   +  mobile_element Tn7L: mini-Tn7 element (left end of the Tn7 transposon) Tn7
