[The description below was written by a language model from this plasmid's Addgene catalogue record and pLannotate feature annotations shown in this document.]
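Description:
pJMP2656 is a roughly 10.8 kb bacterial CRISPR interference (CRISPRi) vector built for Zymomonas mobilis, described as "version 2, promoter C" of the system and carrying an empty guide position. It is a conditionally replicating, low-copy delivery plasmid. Its R6K γ origin needs the pi initiator protein, so it is maintained only in pir+ E. coli and should act as a suicide vector in recipients lacking pi. An incP oriT allows conjugative transfer. The backbone carries ampicillin resistance (bla). The deposited host strain also encodes a chromosomal anti-CRISPR protein, presumably to blunt dCas9 activity during propagation.

The functional payload sits between the Tn7L and Tn7R ends, forming a mini-Tn7 transposon intended for insertion into the recipient chromosome; no Tn7 transposase genes are annotated, so transposase is presumably supplied from elsewhere. Within the transposon is Streptococcus pyogenes dCas9 (D10A/H840A) fused to a 3xMyc tag, with lac operator fragments just upstream of it. There is also a lacI repressor gene driven by the lacIq promoter. The sgRNA cassette has a symmetric lac operator ahead of the tracrRNA-derived scaffold, where a spacer would be cloned. This arrangement indicates IPTG-inducible control of both components, although the feature table does not annotate the promoters themselves and the identity of "promoter C" is not given. A chloramphenicol acetyltransferase gene flanked by FRT sites marks the transposon. It is the required selection for transposition events and could be removed by FLP recombinase. The rrnB T1 and lambda t0 terminators insulate the cassette. The plasmid serves as the parent vector for inserting guides to knock down Z. mobilis genes, as in the associated chemical genomics work.
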