Addgene plasmid #248701: pJMP2656
Purpose: Z. mobilis CRISPRi version 2, promoter C, empty guide
Depositing lab: Jason Peters. Depositing organization: University of Wisconsin, Madison. Publication: Orthogonal chemical genomics approaches reveal genomic targets for increasing anaerobic chemical tolerance in Zymomonas mobilis. Eckmann JB, Enright Steinberger AL, Davies M, Whelan E, Myers KS, Robinson ML, Banta AB, Lal PB, Coon JJ, Sato TK, Kiley PJ, Peters JM. mSystems. 2025 Dec 4:e0100125. doi: 10.1128/msystems.01001-25. PubMed 41342542.
Backbone
  Vector backbone: R6Kγ
  Vector type: Bacterial Expression, CRISPR
Growth in bacteria
  Bacterial resistance: Chloramphenicol, 25 μg/mL
  Growth temperature: 37°C
  Growth strain: BW25141
  Growth instructions: Plasmid contains both Ampicillin (backbone) and Chloramphenicol (transposon) resistance genes. Either antibiotic can be used for plasmid propagation but Chloramphenicol must be used for selection of downstream transposition events.
  Copy number: Low Copy
Gene/Insert
  Gene/Insert name: empty sgRNA
  gRNA/shRNA sequence: empty sgRNA
Terms and licenses: Academic/Nonprofit Terms; Industry Terms: Not Available to Industry
Depositor comments: Needs to be grown and distributed in E. coli BW25141 (pir+ strain; required for plasmids with R6K origin). Plasmid was deposited in a version of BW25141 that has an anti-CRISPR protein on its chromosome.
How to cite: pJMP2656 was a gift from Jason Peters (Addgene plasmid # 248701 ; http://n2t.net/addgene:248701 ; RRID:Addgene_248701)
